>Addgene plasmid #196533 | pDONR201-Eps8L2_529-715 | addgene full sequence | sequence record 385353 | Addgene NGS Result
GGGCCCCGCCAGCCCGACCCACAAGCTACCCCCAAGCTTCCCGGGCAATAAGGACGAACTCATGCAGCAC
ATGGACGAGGTCAACGACGAGCTCATCCGCAAGATATCGAATATAAGGGCGCAGCCACAGAGGCACTTCC
GCGTGGAGCGCAGCCAGCCCGTGAGCCAGCCGCTCACCTACGAGTCGGGTCCGGACGAGGTCCGCGCCTG
GCTGGAAGCCAAGGCCTTCAGCCCGCGGATCGTGGAGAACCTGGGCATCCTGACCGGGCCGCAGCTCTTC
TCCCTCAACAAGGAGGAGCTGAAGAAAGTGTGCGGCGAGGAGGGCGTCCGCGTGTACAGCCAGCTCACCA
TGCAGAAGGCCTTCCTGGAGAAGCAGCAAAGTGGGTCGGAGCTGGAAGAACTCATGAACAAGTTTCATTC
CATGAATCAGAGGAGGGGGGAGGACAGCACCCAGCTTTCTTGTACAAAGTTGGCATTATAAGAAAGCATT
GCTTATCAATTTGTTGCAACGAACAGGTCACTATCAGTCAAAATAAAATCATTATTTGCCATCCAGCTGC
AGCTCTGGCCCGTGTCTCAAAATCTCTGATGTTACATTGCACAAGATAAAAATATATCATCATGAACAAT
AAAACTGTCTGCTTACATAAACAGTAATACAAGGGGTGTTATGAGCCATATTCAACGGGAAACGTCGAGG
CCGCGATTAAATTCCAACATGGATGCTGATTTATATGGGTATAAATGGGCTCGCGATAATGTCGGGCAAT
CAGGTGCGACAATCTATCGCTTGTATGGGAAGCCCGATGCGCCAGAGTTGTTTCTGAAACATGGCAAAGG
TAGCGTTGCCAATGATGTTACAGATGAGATGGTCAGACTAAACTGGCTGACGGAATTTATGCCTCTTCCG
ACCATCAAGCATTTTATCCGTACTCCTGATGATGCATGGTTACTCACCACTGCGATCCCCGGAAAAACAG
CATTCCAGGTATTAGAAGAATATCCTGATTCAGGTGAAAATATTGTTGATGCGCTGGCAGTGTTCCTGCG
CCGGTTGCATTCGATTCCTGTTTGTAATTGTCCTTTTAACAGCGATCGCGTATTTCGTCTCGCTCAGGCG
CAATCACGAATGAATAACGGTTTGGTTGATGCGAGTGATTTTGATGACGAGCGTAATGGCTGGCCTGTTG
AACAAGTCTGGAAAGAAATGCATAAACTTTTGCCATTCTCACCGGATTCAGTCGTCACTCATGGTGATTT
CTCACTTGATAACCTTATTTTTGACGAGGGGAAATTAATAGGTTGTATTGATGTTGGACGAGTCGGAATC
GCAGACCGATACCAGGATCTTGCCATCCTATGGAACTGCCTCGGTGAGTTTTCTCCTTCATTACAGAAAC
GGCTTTTTCAAAAATATGGTATTGATAATCCTGATATGAATAAATTGCAGTTTCATTTGATGCTCGATGA
GTTTTTCTAATCAGAATTGGTTAATTGGTTGTAACACTGGCAGAGCATTACGCTGACTTGACGGGACGGC
GCAAGCTCATGACCAAAATCCCTTAACGTGAGTTTTCGTTCCACTGAGCGTCAGACCCCGTAGAAAAGAT
CAAAGGATCTTCTTGAGATCCTTTTTTTCTGCGCGTAATCTGCTGCTTGCAAACAAAAAAACCACCGCTA
CCAGCGGTGGTTTGTTTGCCGGATCAAGAGCTACCAACTCTTTTTCCGAAGGTAACTGGCTTCAGCAGAG
CGCAGATACCAAATACTGTTCTTCTAGTGTAGCCGTAGTTAGGCCACCACTTCAAGAACTCTGTAGCACC
GCCTACATACCTCGCTCTGCTAATCCTGTTACCAGTGGCTGCTGCCAGTGGCGATAAGTCGTGTCTTACC
GGGTTGGACTCAAGACGATAGTTACCGGATAAGGCGCAGCGGTCGGGCTGAACGGGGGGTTCGTGCACAC
AGCCCAGCTTGGAGCGAACGACCTACACCGAACTGAGATACCTACAGCGTGAGCTATGAGAAAGCGCCAC
GCTTCCCGAAGGGAGAAAGGCGGACAGGTATCCGGTAAGCGGCAGGGTCGGAACAGGAGAGCGCACGAGG
GAGCTTCCAGGGGGAAACGCCTGGTATCTTTATAGTCCTGTCGGGTTTCGCCACCTCTGACTTGAGCGTC
GATTTTTGTGATGCTCGTCAGGGGGGCGGAGCCTATGGAAAAACGCCAGCAACGCGGCCTTTTTACGGTT
CCTGGCCTTTTGCTGGCCTTTTGCTCACATGTTCTTTCCTGCGTTATCCCCTGATTCTGTGGATAACCGT
ATTACCGCTAGCCAGGAAGAGTTTGTAGAAACGCAAAAAGGCCATCCGTCAGGATGGCCTTCTGCTTAGT
TTGATGCCTGGCAGTTTATGGCGGGCGTCCTGCCCGCCACCCTCCGGGCCGTTGCTTCACAACGTTCAAA
TCCGCTCCCGGCGGATTTGTCCTACTCAGGAGAGCGTTCACCGACAAACAACAGATAAAACGAAAGGCCC
AGTCTTCCGACTGAGCCTTTCGTTTTATTTGATGCCTGGCAGTTCCCTACTCTCGCGTTAACGCTAGCAT
GGATCTCGGGCCCCAAATAATGATTTTATTTTGACTGATAGTGACCTGTTCGTTGCAACAAATTGATGAG
CAATGCTTTTTTATAATGCCAACTTTGTACAAAAAAGCAGGCTCTATGTGGAAGCTGCGCAGCCGCAGCG
GCCAGGCGGGGTACGTGCCCTGCAACATCCTAGGCGAGGCGCGACCGGAGGACGCCGGCGCCCCGTTCGA
GCAGGCCGGTCAGAAGTACTG
Features (pLannotate 1.2.2; 7 found; start..end, strand, type, name):
    449..548     -  protein_bind   attL2: mutant version of attL; recombination site for the Gateway® LR reaction LR Clonase™
    671..1480    +  CDS            KanR: aminoglycoside phosphotransferase; aph(3')-Ia; confers resistance to kanamycin in bacteria or G418 (Geneticin®) in eukaryotes
   1623..2211    +  rep_origin     ori: high-copy-number ColE1/pMB1/pBR322/pUC origin of replication
   2346..2373    -  terminator     rrnB T2 terminator: transcription terminator T2 from the E. coli rrnB gene
   2505..2548    +  terminator     rrnB T1 terminator: Escherichia coli rrnB; transcription terminator T1 from the E. coli rrnB gene
   2604..2703    +  protein_bind   attL1: mutant version of attL; recombination site for the Gateway® LR reaction LR Clonase™
   2709..448     +  CDS            EPS8L2 (fragment) (across the origin): ES8L2_HUMAN - Also known as EPS8R2. Experimental evidence at protein level: Swiss-Prot protein existence level 1. Stimulates guanine exchange activity of SOS1. May play a role in membrane ruffling and remodeling of the actin cytoskeleton. In the cochlea, is required for stereocilia maintenance in adult hair cells (By similarity). From Homo sapiens (Human).
