[The description below was written by a language model from this plasmid's Addgene catalogue record and pLannotate feature annotations shown in this document.]
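Description:
pDONR201-Eps8L2_529-715 is a Gateway entry clone built on the pDONR201 backbone, carrying a fragment of human EPS8L2 (also known as EPS8R2) that, judging by its name, corresponds to residues 529–715 of the protein. The catalogue gives the insert as 579 bp. In the 2,821-nt sequenced record, the annotated EPS8L2 coding fragment spans the numbering origin of the circular map and lies between attL1 and attL2. These are the recombination sites generated when a PCR product is recombined into a donor vector, and they are the substrates for the LR Clonase reaction. The plasmid is maintained in E. coli through a high-copy ColE1/pUC-type origin and selected with kanamycin via the aph(3')-Ia resistance gene. The rrnB T1 and T2 transcription terminators sit upstream of attL1, where they insulate the insert from read-through transcription originating in the backbone.

Although the catalogue lists the vector type as bacterial expression and names CMV and T7 promoters, the feature table detects no promoter next to the insert. That absence fits an entry clone, which is a shuttle intermediate rather than an expression construct. Those promoters may instead describe the destination vectors into which the fragment is meant to be transferred, but the record does not say so. No tags or reporters are annotated.

The plasmid's stated purpose is to serve as a Gateway source for moving this C-terminal EPS8L2 segment into destination vectors of choice. EPS8L2 is annotated as having a possible role in actin cytoskeleton remodelling and membrane ruffling, and the associated study concerns Eps8L2 in dorsal actin cable regulation and nuclear positioning during cell migration. A truncation such as this one would suit domain-mapping experiments.
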