Addgene plasmid #196533: pDONR201-Eps8L2_529-715
Purpose: Entry vector for Gateway with Eps8L2_529-715
Depositing lab: Edgar Gomes. Depositing organization: Fundação GIMM- Gulbenkian Institute for Molecular Medicine. Publication: Ctdnep1 and Eps8L2 regulate dorsal actin cables for nuclear positioning during cell migration. Calero-Cuenca FJ, Osorio DS, Carvalho-Marques S, Sridhara SC, Oliveira LM, Jiao Y, Diaz J, Janota CS, Cadot B, Gomes ER. Curr Biol. 2021 Apr 12;31(7):1521-1530.e8. doi: 10.1016/j.cub.2021.01.007. Epub 2021 Feb 9. PubMed 33567288.
Backbone
  Vector backbone: pDONR201
  Vector type: Bacterial Expression
Growth in bacteria
  Bacterial resistance: Kanamycin, 50 μg/mL
  Growth temperature: 37°C
  Growth strain: DH5alpha
  Copy number: High Copy
Gene/Insert
  Gene/Insert name: Eps8L2_529-715
  Species: H. sapiens (human)
  Insert size (bp): 579
  Entrez Gene: EPS8L2 (a.k.a. EPS8R2, MGC3088, FLJ16738, FLJ21935, FLJ22171, MGC126530)
  Promoter: CMV promoter; T7 promoter
  Cloning method: Gateway Cloning
Terms and licenses: Academic/Nonprofit Terms; Industry Terms: Not Available to Industry
How to cite: pDONR201-Eps8L2_529-715 was a gift from Edgar Gomes (Addgene plasmid # 196533 ; http://n2t.net/addgene:196533 ; RRID:Addgene_196533)
