>Addgene plasmid #196533 | pDONR201-Eps8L2_529-715 | depositor partial sequence | sequence record 381263 | Eps8L2_529-715
GAGGACGGCCGGCAGTGGTGGAAGCTGCGCAGCCGCAGCGGCCAGGCGGGGTACGTGCCCTGCAACATCC
TAGGCGAGGCGCGACCGGAGGACGCCGGCGCCCCGTTCGAGCAGGCCGGTCAGAAGTACTGGGGCCCCGC
CAGCCCGACCCACAAGCTACCCCCAAGCTTCCCGGGCAATAAGGACGAACTCATGCAGCACATGGACGAG
GTCAACGACGAGCTCATCCGCAAGATATCGAATATAAGGGCGCAGCCACAGAGGCACTTCCGCGTGGAGC
GCAGCCAGCCCGTGAGCCAGCCGCTCACCTACGAGTCGGGTCCGGACGAGGTCCGCGCCTGGCTGGAAGC
CAAGGCCTTCAGCCCGCGGATCGTGGAGAACCTGGGCATCCTGACCGGGCCGCAGCTCTTCTCCCTCAAC
AAGGAGGAGCTGAAGAAAGTGTGCGGCGAGGAGGGCGTCCGCGTGTACAGCCAGCTCACCATGCAGAAGG
CCTTCCTGGAGAAGCAGCAAAGTGGGTCGGAGCTGGAAGAACTCATGAACAAGTTTCATTCCATGAATCA
GAGGAGGGGGGAGGACAGC
